>Addgene plasmid #143075 | TFORF0768 | addgene full sequence | sequence record 398889 | Addgene NGS Result
TTAATGTAGTCTTATGCAATACTCTTGTAGTCTTGCAACATGGTAACGATGAGTTAGCAACATGCCTTAC
AAGGAGAGAAAAAGCACCGTGCATGCCGATTGGTGGAAGTAAGGTGGTACGATCGTGCCTTATTAGGAAG
GCAACAGACGGGTCTGACATGGATTGGACGAACCACTGAATTGCCGCATTGCAGAGATATTGTATTTAAG
TGCCTAGCTCGATACATAAACGGGTCTCTCTGGTTAGACCAGATCTGAGCCTGGGAGCTCTCTGGCTAAC
TAGGGAACCCACTGCTTAAGCCTCAATAAAGCTTGCCTTGAGTGCTTCAAGTAGTGTGTGCCCGTCTGTT
GTGTGACTCTGGTAACTAGAGATCCCTCAGACCCTTTTAGTCAGTGTGGAAAATCTCTAGCAGTGGCGCC
CGAACAGGGACTTGAAAGCGAAAGGGAAACCAGAGGAGCTCTCTCGACGCAGGACTCGGCTTGCTGAAGC
GCGCACGGCAAGAGGCGAGGGGCGGCGACTGGTGAGTACGCCAAAAATTTTGACTAGCGGAGGCTAGAAG
GAGAGAGATGGGTGCGAGAGCGTCAGTATTAAGCGGGGGAGAATTAGATCGCGATGGGAAAAAATTCGGT
TAAGGCCAGGGGGAAAGAAAAAATATAAATTAAAACATATAGTATGGGCAAGCAGGGAGCTAGAACGATT
CGCAGTTAATCCTGGCCTGTTAGAAACATCAGAAGGCTGTAGACAAATACTGGGACAGCTACAACCATCC
CTTCAGACAGGATCAGAAGAACTTAGATCATTATATAATACAGTAGCAACCCTCTATTGTGTGCATCAAA
GGATAGAGATAAAAGACACCAAGGAAGCTTTAGACAAGATAGAGGAAGAGCAAAACAAAAGTAAGACCAC
CGCACAGCAAGCGGCCGCTGATCTTCAGACCTGGAGGAGGAGATATGAGGGACAATTGGAGAAGTGAATT
ATATAAATATAAAGTAGTAAAAATTGAACCATTAGGAGTAGCACCCACCAAGGCAAAGAGAAGAGTGGTG
CAGAGAGAAAAAAGAGCAGTGGGAATAGGAGCTTTGTTCCTTGGGTTCTTGGGAGCAGCAGGAAGCACTA
TGGGCGCAGCGTCAATGACGCTGACGGTACAGGCCAGACAATTATTGTCTGGTATAGTGCAGCAGCAGAA
CAATTTGCTGAGGGCTATTGAGGCGCAACAGCATCTGTTGCAACTCACAGTCTGGGGCATCAAGCAGCTC
CAGGCAAGAATCCTGGCTGTGGAAAGATACCTAAAGGATCAACAGCTCCTGGGGATTTGGGGTTGCTCTG
GAAAACTCATTTGCACCACTGCTGTGCCTTGGAATGCTAGTTGGAGTAATAAATCTCTGGAACAGATTTG
GAATCACACGACCTGGATGGAGTGGGACAGAGAAATTAACAATTACACAAGCTTAATACACTCCTTAATT
GAAGAATCGCAAAACCAGCAAGAAAAGAATGAACAAGAATTATTGGAATTAGATAAATGGGCAAGTTTGT
GGAATTGGTTTAACATAACAAATTGGCTGTGGTATATAAAATTATTCATAATGATAGTAGGAGGCTTGGT
AGGTTTAAGAATAGTTTTTGCTGTACTTTCTATAGTGAATAGAGTTAGGCAGGGATATTCACCATTATCG
TTTCAGACCCACCTCCCAACCCCGAGGGGACCCATGCATTGCATCTCAATTAGTCAGCAACCAGGTGTGG
AAAGTCCCCAGGCTCCCCAGCAGGCAGAAGTATGCAAAGCATGCGTCTCAATTAGTCAGCAACCATAGTC
CCGCCCCTAACTCCGCCCATCCCGCCCCTAACTCCGCCCAGTTCCGCCCATTCTCCGCCCCATGGCTGAC
TAATTTTTTTTATTTATGCAGAGGCCGAGGCCGCCTCGGCCTCTGAGCTATTCCAGAAGTAGTGAGGAGG
CTTTTTTGGAGGCCTAGGCTTTTGCAAAAAGCTTTCTAGAGGTACCACCGGAGCTTACCATGACCGAGTA
CAAGCCCACGGTGCGCCTCGCCACCCGCGACGACGTCCCCAGGGCCGTACGCACCCTCGCCGCCGCGTTC
GCCGACTACCCCGCCACGCGCCACACCGTCGATCCGGACCGCCACATCGAGCGGGTCACCGAGCTGCAAG
AACTCTTCCTCACGCGCGTCGGGCTCGACATCGGCAAGGTGTGGGTCGCGGACGACGGCGCCGCCGTGGC
GGTCTGGACCACGCCGGAGAGCGTCGAAGCGGGGGCGGTGTTCGCCGAGATCGGCCCGCGCATGGCCGAG
TTGAGCGGTTCCCGGCTGGCCGCGCAGCAACAGATGGAAGGCCTCCTGGCGCCGCACCGGCCCAAGGAGC
CCGCGTGGTTCCTGGCCACCGTCGGCGTCTCGCCCGACCACCAGGGCAAGGGTCTGGGCAGCGCCGTCGT
GCTCCCCGGAGTGGAGGCGGCCGAGCGCGCCGGGGTGCCCGCCTTCCTGGAGACCTCCGCGCCCCGCAAC
CTCCCCTTCTACGAGCGGCTCGGCTTCACCGTCACCGCCGACGTCGAGGTGCCCGAAGGACCGCGCACCT
GGTGCATGACCCGCAAGCCCGGTGCCAGTTAACGAATTCTAGATCTTGAGACAAATGGCAGTATTCATCC
ACAATTTTAAAAGAAAAGGGGGGATTGGGGGGTACAGTGCAGGGGAAAGAATAGTAGACATAATAGCAAC
AGACATACAAACTAAAGAATTACAAAAACAAATTACAAAAATTCAAAATTTTCGGGTTTATTACAGGGAC
AGCAGAGATCCACTTTGGCGCCGGCTCGAGGCCTGCAGGTGCAAAGATGGATAAAGTTTTAAACAGAGAG
GAATCTTTGCAGCTAATGGACCTTCTAGGTCTTGAAAGGAGTGGGAATTGGCTCCGGTGCCCGTCAGTGG
GCAGAGCGCACATCGCCCACAGTCCCCGAGAAGTTGGGGGGAGGGGTCGGCAATTGAACCGGTGCCTAGA
GAAGGTGGCGCGGGGTAAACTGGGAAAGTGATGTCGTGTACTGGCTCCGCCTTTTTCCCGAGGGTGGGGG
AGAACCGTATATAAGTGCAGTAGTCGCCGTGAACGTTCTTTTTCGCAACGGGTTTGCCGCCAGAACACAG
GTAAGTGCCGTGTGTGGTTCCCGCGGGCCTGGCCTCTTTACGGGTTATGGCCCTTGCGTGCCTTGAATTA
CTTCCACCTGGCTGCAGTACGTGATTCTTGATCCCGAGCTTCGGGTTGGAAGTGGGTGGGAGAGTTCGAG
GCCTTGCGCTTAAGGAGCCCCTTCGCCTCGTGCTTGAGTTGAGGCCTGGCCTGGGCGCTGGGGCCGCCGC
GTGCGAATCTGGTGGCACCTTCGCGCCTGTCTCGCTGCTTTCGATAAGTCTCTAGCCATTTAAAATTTTT
GATGACCTGCTGCGACGCTTTTTTTCTGGCAAGATAGTCTTGTAAATGCGGGCCAAGATCTGCACACTGG
TATTTCGGTTTTTGGGGCCGCGGGCGGCGACGGGGCCCGTGCGTCCCAGCGCACATGTTCGGCGAGGCGG
GGCCTGCGAGCGCGGCCACCGAGAATCGGACGGGGGTAGTCTCAAGCTGGCCGGCCTGCTCTGGTGCCTG
GCCTCGCGCCGCCGTGTATCGCCCCGCCCTGGGCGGCAAGGCTGGCCCGGTCGGCACCAGTTGCGTGAGC
GGAAAGATGGCCGCTTCCCGGCCCTGCTGCAGGGAGCTCAAAATGGAGGACGCGGCGCTCGGGAGAGCGG
GCGGGTGAGTCACCCACACAAAGGAAAAGGGCCTTTCCGTCCTCAGCCGTCGCTTCATGTGACTCCACGG
AGTACCGGGCGCCGTCCAGGCACCTCGATTAGTTCTCGAGCTTTTGGAGTACGTCGTCTTTAGGTTGGGG
GGAGGGGTTTTATGCGATGGAGTTTCCCCACACTGAGTGGGTGGAGACTGAAGTTAGGCCAGCTTGGCAC
TTGATGTAATTCTCCTTGGAATTTGCCCTTTTTGAGTTTGGATCTTGGTTCATTCTCAAGCCTCAGACAG
TGGTTCAAAGTTTTTTTCTTCCATTTCAGGTGTCGTGAGGCTAGCACCGCCACCATGCCCGCCCCGGTCG
GCCGCCGCTCCCCGCCTAGTCCACGGAGCTCAATGGCGGCAGTCGCGCTGAGGGACTCGGCTCAGGGTAT
GACCTTTGAGGATGTGGCCATTTATTTCTCCCAAGAAGAGTGGGAGCTCCTTGATGAGTCTCAGAGGTTC
CTGTACTGCGATGTGATGCTGGAGAACTTTGCACATGTAACATCCCTGGGTTATTGCCATGGAATGGAGA
ATGAGGCGATAGCTTCTGAGCAGAGTGTATCTATACAGGTCAGGACTTCTAAGGGCAATACACCCACCCA
GAAAACTCACCTCAGTGAGATTAAGATGTGTGTCCCAGTCTTGAAAGACATTTTGCCTGCGGCTGAGCAC
CAAACCACATCCCCTGTGCAAAAGTCATACTTGGGTAGCACAAGCATGAGAGGCTTCTGCTTCAGTGCTG
ACCTTCACCAGCATCAAAAGCATTACAATGAAGAAGAGCCCTGGAAAAGGAAGGTGGATGAGGCTACATT
TGTGACCGGCTGCAGATTCCATGTGTTGAATTATTTCACCTGTGGGGAGGCCTTCCCAGCCCCCACGGAC
CTACTCCAACACGAAGCCACTCCCAGTGGTGAGGAGCCACACAGTAGCAGCAGCAAGCATATACAGGCAT
TTTTCAATGCAAAAAGTTATTACAAGTGGGGTGAATACAGAAAAGCTTCAAGCCACAAACACACACTTGT
TCAGCATCAGAGTGTCTGTTCTGAAGGAGGGCTTTATGAGTGTAGCAAATGTGAGAAAGCCTTCACTTGC
AAGAACACACTTGTTCAGCACCAGCAAATTCACACTGGACAAAAGATGTTTGAGTGTAGTGAATGTGAGG
AATCCTTTAGCAAAAAGTGCCACCTAATCTTACACAAGATAATTCACACTGGAGAAAGGCCTTATGAATG
CAGTGATCGTGAGAAAGCCTTTATCCATAAATCTGAATTCATTCACCACCAGAGACGTCACACTGGAGGA
GTGCGTCATGAGTGTGGTGAATGTAGGAAAACCTTTAGCTACAAATCTAACCTCATTGAACACCAGAGAG
TTCACACTGGAGAAAGGCCTTATGAATGTGGCGAGTGCGGGAAATCCTTTAGACAAAGCTCTAGCCTTTT
TCGACACCAGAGAGTTCACTCTGGAGAAAGGCCTTATCAGTGCTGTGAGTGTGGGAAATCCTTTAGACAA
ATCTTCAATCTCATTCGACATAGAAGAGTTCACACTGGAGAAATGCCTTATCAGTGCAGTGATTGTGGGA
AATCTTTTAGCTGCAAATCGGAACTCATTCAACACCAGAGAATTCACAGTGGAGAAAGACCTTATGAATG
CAGAGAATGTGGGAAATCCTTTAGACAATTCTCTAACCTCATTCGACACCGCAGCATTCACACTGGTGAT
AGGCCTTATGAGTGCAGTGAATGTGAGAAATCCTTTAGCCGCAAATTTATCCTGATTCAACACCAAAGAG
TTCACACTGGAGAAAGACCTTATGAATGCAGTGAATGTGGAAAATCCTTTACCCGCAAATCTGACCTCAT
TCAACACCGGAGAATTCATACTGGCACAAGACCTTATGAGTGCAGTGAATGTGGCAAATCTTTTAGACAG
CGCTCTGGCCTCATTCAGCACCGGAGACTTCATACTGGAGAAAGGCCTTATGAATGTAGTGAATGTGGAA
AGTCTTTTAGCCAAAGTGCTAGCCTCATTCAACACCAGAGAGTTCACACTGGAGAAAGGCCTTATGAATG
TAGTGAATGTGGGAAATCCTTTAGCCAGAGCTCTAGCCTCATTCAACACCAGAGAGGTCACACTGGAGAA
AGACCTTATGAGTGCAGTCAATGTGGGAAACCCTTTACCCACAAATCAGACCTTATTCAGCACCAAAGAG
TTCACACTGGAGAAAGGCCTTATGAATGCAGTGAATGTGGGAAATCCTTTAGCCGCAAATCTAACCTCAT
TCGACATCGGAGAGTTCACACTGAAGAAAGGCCTTAGTAATGAACTAGTCCGTAACTTGAAAGTATTTCG
ATTTCTTGGCTTTATATATCTTGTGGAAAGGACGAAAAGATCTGCCACCCAATTGCCCTACGCGTTAAGT
CGACAATCAACCTCTGGATTACAAAATTTGTGAAAGATTGACTGGTATTCTTAACTATGTTGCTCCTTTT
ACGCTATGTGGATACGCTGCTTTAATGCCTTTGTATCATGCTATTGCTTCCCGTATGGCTTTCATTTTCT
CCTCCTTGTATAAATCCTGGTTGCTGTCTCTTTATGAGGAGTTGTGGCCCGTTGTCAGGCAACGTGGCGT
GGTGTGCACTGTGTTTGCTGACGCAACCCCCACTGGTTGGGGCATTGCCACCACCTGTCAGCTCCTTTCC
GGGACTTTCGCTTTCCCCCTCCCTATTGCCACGGCGGAACTCATCGCCGCCTGCCTTGCCCGCTGCTGGA
CAGGGGCTCGGCTGTTGGGCACTGACAATTCCGTGGTGTTGTCGGGGAAATCATCGTCCTTTCCTTGGCT
GCTCGCCTGTGTTGCCACCTGGATTCTGCGCGGGACGTCCTTCTGCTACGTCCCTTCGGCCCTCAATCCA
GCGGACCTTCCTTCCCGCGGCCTGCTGCCGGCTCTGCGGCCTCTTCCGCGTCTTCGCCTTCGCCCTCAGA
CGAGTCGGATCTCCCTTTGGGCCGCCTCCCCGCGTCGACTTTAAGACCAATGACTTACAAGGCAGCTGTA
GATCTTAGCCACTTTTTAAAAGAAAAGGGGGGACTGGAAGGGCTAATTCACTCCCAACGAAGACAAGATC
TGCTTTTTGCTTGTACTGGGTCTCTCTGGTTAGACCAGATCTGAGCCTGGGAGCTCTCTGGCTAACTAGG
GAACCCACTGCTTAAGCCTCAATAAAGCTTGCCTTGAGTGCTTCAAGTAGTGTGTGCCCGTCTGTTGTGT
GACTCTGGTAACTAGAGATCCCTCAGACCCTTTTAGTCAGTGTGGAAAATCTCTAGCAGTACGTATAGTA
GTTCATGTCATCTTATTATTCAGTATTTATAACTTGCAAAGAAATGAATATCAGAGAGTGAGAGGAACTT
GTTTATTGCAGCTTATAATGGTTACAAATAAAGCAATAGCATCACAAATTTCACAAATAAAGCATTTTTT
TCACTGCATTCTAGTTGTGGTTTGTCCAAACTCATCAATGTATCTTATCATGTCTGGCTCTAGCTATCCC
GCCCCTAACTCCGCCCATCCCGCCCCTAACTCCGCCCAGTTCCGCCCATTCTCCGCCCCATGGCTGACTA
ATTTTTTTTATTTATGCAGAGGCCGAGGCCGCCTCGGCCTCTGAGCTATTCCAGAAGTAGTGAGGAGGCT
TTTTTGGAGGCCTAGGGACGTACCCAATTCGCCCTATAGTGAGTCGTATTACGCGCGCTCACTGGCCGTC
GTTTTACAACGTCGTGACTGGGAAAACCCTGGCGTTACCCAACTTAATCGCCTTGCAGCACATCCCCCTT
TCGCCAGCTGGCGTAATAGCGAAGAGGCCCGCACCGATCGCCCTTCCCAACAGTTGCGCAGCCTGAATGG
CGAATGGG
[124 nt withheld, positions 7709-7832]
C
[91 nt withheld, positions 7834-7924]
A
[49 nt withheld, positions 7926-7974]
CCTTTGACGTTGGAGTCCACGTTCTTT
[37 nt withheld, positions 8002-8038]
ACCCTATCTCGGTCTATTCTTTTGATTTATAAGGGATTTTGCCGATTTCGGCCTATTGGTTAAAAAATGA
GCTGATTTAACAAAAATTTAACGCGAATTTTAACAAAATATTAACGCTTACAATTTAGGTGGCACTTTTC
GGGGAAATGTGCGCGGAACCCCTATTTGTTTATTTTTCTAAATACATTCAAATATGTATCCGCTCATGAG
ACAATAACCCTGATAAATGCTTCAATAATATTGAAAAAGGAAGAGTATGAGTATTCAACATTTCCGTGTC
GCCCTTATTCCCTTTTTTGCGGCATTTTGCCTTCCTGTTTTTGCTCACCCAGAAACGCTGGTGAAAGTAA
AAGATGCTGAAGATCAGTTGGGTGCACGAGTGGGTTACATCGAACTGGATCTCAACAGCGGTAAGATCCT
TGAGAGTTTTCGCCCCGAAGAACGTTTTCCAATGATGAGCACTTTTAAAGTTCTGCTATGTGGCGCGGTA
TTATCCCGTATTGACGCCGGGCAAGAGCAACTCGGTCGCCGCATACACTATTCTCAGAATGACTTGGTTG
AGTACTCACCAGTCACAGAAAAGCATCTTACGGATGGCATGACAGTAAGAGAATTATGCAGTGCTGCCAT
AACCATGAGTGATAACACTGCGGCCAACTTACTTCTGACAACGATCGGAGGACCGAAGGAGCTAACCGCT
TTTTTGCACAACATGGGGGATCATGTAACTCGCCTTGATCGTTGGGAACCGGAGCTGAATGAAGCCATAC
CAAACGACGAGCGTGACACCACGATGCCTGTAGCAATGGCAACAACGTTGCGCAAACTATTAACTGGCGA
ACTACTTACTCTAGCTTCCCGGCAACAATTAATAGACTGGATGGAGGCGGATAAAGTTGCAGGACCACTT
CTGCGCTCGGCCCTTCCGGCTGGCTGGTTTATTGCTGATAAATCTGGAGCCGGTGAGCGTGGGTCTCGCG
GTATCATTGCAGCACTGGGGCCAGATGGTAAGCCCTCCCGTATCGTAGTTATCTACACGACGGGGAGTCA
GGCAACTATGGATGAACGAAATAGACAGATCGCTGAGATAGGTGCCTCACTGATTAAGCATTGGTAACTG
TCAGACCAAGTTTACTCATATATACTTTAGATTGATTTAAAACTTCATTTTTAATTTAAAAGGATCTAGG
TGAAGATCCTTTTTGATAATCTCATGACCAAAATCCCTTAACGTGAGTTTTCGTTCCACTGAGCGTCAGA
CCCCGTAGAAAAGATCAAAGGATCTTCTTGAGATCCTTTTTTTCTGCGCGTAATCTGCTGCTTGCAAACA
AAAAAACCACCGCTACCAGCGGTGGTTTGTTTGCCGGATCAAGAGCTACCAACTCTTTTTCCGAAGGTAA
CTGGCTTCAGCAGAGCGCAGATACCAAATACTGTTCTTCTAGTGTAGCCGTAGTTAGGCCACCACTTCAA
GAACTCTGTAGCACCGCCTACATACCTCGCTCTGCTAATCCTGTTACCAGTGGCTGCTGCCAGTGGCGAT
AAGTCGTGTCTTACCGGGTTGGACTCAAGACGATAGTTACCGGATAAGGCGCAGCGGTCGGGCTGAACGG
GGGGTTCGTGCACACAGCCCAGCTTGGAGCGAACGACCTACACCGAACTGAGATACCTACAGCGTGAGCT
ATGAGAAAGCGCCACGCTTCCCGAAGGGAGAAAGGCGGACAGGTATCCGGTAAGCGGCAGGGTCGGAACA
GGAGAGCGCACGAGGGAGCTTCCAGGGGGAAACGCCTGGTATCTTTATAGTCCTGTCGGGTTTCGCCACC
TCTGACTTGAGCGTCGATTTTTGTGATGCTCGTCAGGGGGGCGGAGCCTATGGAAAAACGCCAGCAACGC
GGCCTTTTTACGGTTCCTGGCCTTTTGCTGGCCTTTTGCTCACATGTTCTTTCCTGCGTTATCCCCTGAT
TCTGTGGATAACCGTATTACCGCCTTTGAGTGAGCTGATACCGCTCGCCGCAGCCGAACGACCGAGCGCA
GCGAGTCAGTGAGCGAGGAAGCGGAAGAGCGCCCAATACGCAAACCGCCTCTCCCCGCGCGTTGGCCGAT
TCATTAATGCAGCTGGCACGACAGGTTTCCCGACTGGAAAGCGGGCAGTGAGCGCAACGCAATTAATGTG
AGTTAGCTCACTCATTAGGCACCCCAGGCTTTACACTTTATGCTTCCGGCTCGTATGTTGTGTGGAATTG
TGAGCGGATAACAATTTCACACAGGAAACAGCTATGACCATGATTACGCCAAGCGCGCAATTAACCCTCA
CTAAAGGGAACAAAAGCTGGAGCTGCAAGC
Features (pLannotate 1.2.2; 31 found; start..end, strand, type, name):
      5..231     +  promoter       RSV promoter: Rous sarcoma virus enhancer/promoter
    232..412     +  LTR            5' LTR (truncated): truncated 5' long terminal repeat (LTR) from HIV-1
    459..584     +  misc_feature   HIV-1 Ψ: packaging signal of human immunodeficiency virus type 1
    568..931     +  CDS            HIV-1 gag (fragment): gag protein from human immunodeficiency virus 1; gag
   1077..1310    +  misc_feature   RRE: The Rev response element (RRE) of HIV-1 allows for Rev-dependent mRNA export from the nucleus to the cytoplasm.
   1687..1713    +  CDS            Rev (fragment): human immunodeficiency virus 1 (HIV-1) Rev protein; rev; enhances nuclear export of unspliced and incompletely spliced viral mRNAs
   1720..1743    +  promoter       SV40 promoter (fragment): SV40 early promoter
   1744..1815    +  promoter       SV40 promoter (fragment): SV40 enhancer and early promoter
   1839..1974    +  rep_origin     SV40 ori: SV40 origin of replication
   2020..2616    +  CDS            PuroR (fragment): puromycin N-acetyltransferase; pac from Streptomyces; confers resistance to puromycin
   2665..2782    +  misc_feature   cPPT/CTS: central polypurine tract and central termination sequence of HIV-1
   2847..2913    +  CDS            small t antigen (fragment): SV40 (simian virus 40) small t antigen
   2920..4098    +  promoter       EF-1α promoter: strong constitutive promoter for human elongation factor EF-1α
   4115..4900    +  CDS            ZNF551 (fragment): ZN551_HUMAN - Also known as KOX23. Experimental evidence at protein level: Swiss-Prot protein existence level 1. May be involved in transcriptional regulation. From Homo sapiens (Human).
   6140..6193    +  promoter       U6 promoter (fragment): RNA polymerase III promoter for human U6 snRNA
   6235..6823    +  misc_feature   WPRE: woodchuck hepatitis virus posttranscriptional regulatory element
   6874..6893    +  misc_feature   cPPT/CTS (fragment): central polypurine tract and central termination sequence of HIV-1
   6895..7128    +  LTR            3' LTR (ΔU3): self-inactivating 3' long terminal repeat (LTR) from HIV-1
   7206..7327    +  polyA_signal   SV40 poly(A) signal: SV40 polyadenylation signal
   7367..7502    +  rep_origin     SV40 ori: SV40 origin of replication
   7523..7541    -  promoter       T7 promoter: promoter for bacteriophage T7 RNA polymerase
   7549..7704    +  CDS            lacZα (fragment): LacZα fragment of β-galactosidase; lacZ fragment
   7709..8137    +  rep_origin     f1 ori (sequence partly withheld): f1 bacteriophage origin of replication; arrow indicates direction of (+) strand synthesis
   8190..8294    +  promoter       AmpR promoter: bla
   8295..9155    +  CDS            AmpR: β-lactamase; bla; confers resistance to ampicillin, carbenicillin, and related antibiotics
   9326..9914    +  rep_origin     ori: high-copy-number ColE1/pMB1/pBR322/pUC origin of replication
  10097..10189   +  CDS            lacI (fragment): lac repressor; lacI; The lac repressor binds to the lac operator to inhibit transcription in E. coli. This inhibition can be relieved by adding lactose or isopropyl-β-D-thiogalactopyranoside (IPTG).
  10202..10223   +  protein_bind   CAP binding site: CAP binding activates transcription in the presence of cAMP. E. coli catabolite activator protein
  10238..10268   +  promoter       lac promoter: promoter for the E. coli lac operon
  10276..10292   +  protein_bind   lac operator: The lac repressor binds to the lac operator to inhibit transcription in E. coli. This inhibition can be relieved by adding lactose or isopropyl-β-D-thiogalactopyranoside (IPTG). lac repressor encoded by lacI
  10337..10355   +  promoter       T3 promoter: promoter for bacteriophage T3 RNA polymerase
