[The description below was written by a language model from this plasmid's Addgene catalogue record and pLannotate feature annotations shown in this document.]
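Description:
TFORF0768 is a third-generation-style, self-inactivating lentiviral expression plasmid built on the pLX_TRC317 backbone. It carries the human zinc-finger gene ZNF551 as one member of a barcoded transcription factor ORF collection. In bacteria it is maintained through a high-copy ColE1/pUC-type origin and selected with ampicillin via the bla gene. An f1 origin and remnants of a lac/lacZα cloning region flanked by T3 and T7 promoters are also present in the backbone. The depositor notes that the plasmid can recombine, which is a common issue with LTR-containing vectors.

The viral genome is transcribed from an RSV promoter fused to a truncated HIV-1 5' LTR. This is followed by the Ψ packaging signal with a partial gag sequence, the Rev response element for nuclear export of the genomic RNA, and a cPPT/CTS element that aids nuclear import. It ends in a ΔU3 3' LTR, which disables LTR promoter activity after integration, followed by an SV40 polyadenylation signal.

Within this frame, an SV40 early promoter drives puromycin N-acetyltransferase for selection of transduced mammalian cells. The EF-1α promoter drives constitutive expression of the synthesized ZNF551 ORF, with a WPRE downstream to enhance transcript stability and expression. The automated annotation labels only the first part of the roughly 2.1 kb insert as ZNF551, and it does not mark the unique 24-bp barcode described in the catalogue entry. A short U6 promoter fragment is annotated between the insert and the WPRE.

The construct is intended for overexpressing ZNF551 alone or in pooled screens, where the barcode identifies the transcription factor each cell received, as in directed differentiation studies.
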