Addgene plasmid #143075: TFORF0768
Purpose: Lentiviral vector for overexpressing transcription factor ORFs with unique 24-bp barcodes. Barcodes facilitate identification of transcription factors in pooled screens.
Depositing lab: Feng Zhang. Depositing organization: Broad Institute. Publication: A transcription factor atlas of directed differentiation. Joung J, Ma S, Tay T, Geiger-Schuller KR, Kirchgatterer PC, Verdine VK, Guo B, Arias-Garcia MA, Allen WE, Singh A, Kuksenko O, Abudayyeh OO, Gootenberg JS, Fu Z, Macrae RK, Buenrostro JD, Regev A, Zhang F. Cell. 2023 Jan 5;186(1):209-229.e26. doi: 10.1016/j.cell.2022.11.026. PubMed 36608654.
Backbone
  Vector backbone: pLX_TRC317
  Backbone manufacturer: Broad Institute Genetic Perturbation Platform
  Backbone size w/o insert (bp): 8264
  Vector type: Mammalian Expression, Lentiviral
  Selectable markers: Puromycin
Growth in bacteria
  Bacterial resistance: Ampicillin, 100 μg/mL
  Growth temperature: 37°C
  Growth strain: NEB Stable
  Copy number: High Copy
Gene/Insert
  Gene/Insert name: ZNF551
  Species: H. sapiens (human)
  Insert size (bp): 2114
  Entrez Gene: ZNF551 (a.k.a. MGC52307, DKFZp686H1038)
  Promoter: EF1a
  Cloning method: Unknown
  Sequencing primers: 5′ GGGTGGAGACTGAAGTTAGGCCAG; 3′ CACATAGCGTAAAAGGAGCAACATAG
Terms and licenses: Academic/Nonprofit Terms; Industry Terms: Not Available to Industry
Depositor comments: NM_138347,ENST00000282296 . The transcription factor ORF portion of this plasmid was synthesized by Genewiz. Please test multiple small colonies in case of plasmid recombination. To make this collection available in a timely manner, a portion of this collection was not fully sequenced by Addgene. If an Addgene verified full plasmid sequence is not available, please contact us prior to placing an order to request the full sequence.
How to cite: TFORF0768 was a gift from Feng Zhang (Addgene plasmid # 143075 ; http://n2t.net/addgene:143075 ; RRID:Addgene_143075)
