>Addgene plasmid #143075 | TFORF0768 | depositor partial sequence | sequence record 281363 | Insert
ACCGCCACCATGCCCGCCCCGGTCGGCCGCCGCTCCCCGCCTAGTCCACGGAGCTCAATGGCGGCAGTCG
CGCTGAGGGACTCGGCTCAGGGTATGACCTTTGAGGATGTGGCCATTTATTTCTCCCAAGAAGAGTGGGA
GCTCCTTGATGAGTCTCAGAGGTTCCTGTACTGCGATGTGATGCTGGAGAACTTTGCACATGTAACATCC
CTGGGTTATTGCCATGGAATGGAGAATGAGGCGATAGCTTCTGAGCAGAGTGTATCTATACAGGTCAGGA
CTTCTAAGGGCAATACACCCACCCAGAAAACTCACCTCAGTGAGATTAAGATGTGTGTCCCAGTCTTGAA
AGACATTTTGCCTGCGGCTGAGCACCAAACCACATCCCCTGTGCAAAAGTCATACTTGGGTAGCACAAGC
ATGAGAGGCTTCTGCTTCAGTGCTGACCTTCACCAGCATCAAAAGCATTACAATGAAGAAGAGCCCTGGA
AAAGGAAGGTGGATGAGGCTACATTTGTGACCGGCTGCAGATTCCATGTGTTGAATTATTTCACCTGTGG
GGAGGCCTTCCCAGCCCCCACGGACCTACTCCAACACGAAGCCACTCCCAGTGGTGAGGAGCCACACAGT
AGCAGCAGCAAGCATATACAGGCATTTTTCAATGCAAAAAGTTATTACAAGTGGGGTGAATACAGAAAAG
CTTCAAGCCACAAACACACACTTGTTCAGCATCAGAGTGTCTGTTCTGAAGGAGGGCTTTATGAGTGTAG
CAAATGTGAGAAAGCCTTCACTTGCAAGAACACACTTGTTCAGCACCAGCAAATTCACACTGGACAAAAG
ATGTTTGAGTGTAGTGAATGTGAGGAATCCTTTAGCAAAAAGTGCCACCTAATCTTACACAAGATAATTC
ACACTGGAGAAAGGCCTTATGAATGCAGTGATCGTGAGAAAGCCTTTATCCATAAATCTGAATTCATTCA
CCACCAGAGACGTCACACTGGAGGAGTGCGTCATGAGTGTGGTGAATGTAGGAAAACCTTTAGCTACAAA
TCTAACCTCATTGAACACCAGAGAGTTCACACTGGAGAAAGGCCTTATGAATGTGGCGAGTGCGGGAAAT
CCTTTAGACAAAGCTCTAGCCTTTTTCGACACCAGAGAGTTCACTCTGGAGAAAGGCCTTATCAGTGCTG
TGAGTGTGGGAAATCCTTTAGACAAATCTTCAATCTCATTCGACATAGAAGAGTTCACACTGGAGAAATG
CCTTATCAGTGCAGTGATTGTGGGAAATCTTTTAGCTGCAAATCGGAACTCATTCAACACCAGAGAATTC
ACAGTGGAGAAAGACCTTATGAATGCAGAGAATGTGGGAAATCCTTTAGACAATTCTCTAACCTCATTCG
ACACCGCAGCATTCACACTGGTGATAGGCCTTATGAGTGCAGTGAATGTGAGAAATCCTTTAGCCGCAAA
TTTATCCTGATTCAACACCAAAGAGTTCACACTGGAGAAAGACCTTATGAATGCAGTGAATGTGGAAAAT
CCTTTACCCGCAAATCTGACCTCATTCAACACCGGAGAATTCATACTGGCACAAGACCTTATGAGTGCAG
TGAATGTGGCAAATCTTTTAGACAGCGCTCTGGCCTCATTCAGCACCGGAGACTTCATACTGGAGAAAGG
CCTTATGAATGTAGTGAATGTGGAAAGTCTTTTAGCCAAAGTGCTAGCCTCATTCAACACCAGAGAGTTC
ACACTGGAGAAAGGCCTTATGAATGTAGTGAATGTGGGAAATCCTTTAGCCAGAGCTCTAGCCTCATTCA
ACACCAGAGAGGTCACACTGGAGAAAGACCTTATGAGTGCAGTCAATGTGGGAAACCCTTTACCCACAAA
TCAGACCTTATTCAGCACCAAAGAGTTCACACTGGAGAAAGGCCTTATGAATGCAGTGAATGTGGGAAAT
CCTTTAGCCGCAAATCTAACCTCATTCGACATCGGAGAGTTCACACTGAAGAAAGGCCTTAGTAATGAAC
TAGTCCGTAACTTGAAAGTATTTCGATTTCTTGGCTTTATATATCTTGTGGAAAGGACGAAAAGATCTGC
CACCCAATTGCCCT
