>Addgene plasmid #143075 | TFORF0768 | depositor partial sequence | sequence record 281364 | Barcode
AAAGATCTGCCACCCAATTGCCCT
